>Addgene plasmid #15868 | pISH-H2-M9 | depositor partial sequence | sequence record 8406 | Author sequence
TGAAGAACTTTGAATCCCAGCCTCTCCTCCTGCTGTTCATGGTCACCTTGGTCATCGCAAAGCATCCAAA
TGGTTCACACACTCTGAGATTTGTGTCCACCTTCTTATCATGGCCTCGACATCTGGAGCTGCAGTTTATC
TTTCTCATCTATGTGGATGAAACACAGATCATGGGATTCAACAGTATATCAGAGAGTCAGAGGATGGAGA
GTCGGGTACCATGGTTGAATGAGCTAAATGCAGAGTTTTGGGAGTTGGCAACACAGGATGTCCTGAAAGA
AAAAAGCTTCGTGACAGGAATTATGAACAAATTGCTCCACATCTATAATGATAGCATGACTGGATATCAC
ATAATCCAGGAAACATATGGCTGCCAAGTCAAGCAGAGAACGTACTTCAGTCACGCCTTCATGGAATTAT
TATTCGATACACATGATTACATCACACTGAATGAGGATCTGCAAACATGGAGAGCGGTTGGCAAGGCAGC
TGAGATAGTTAAGGAAGAGTGGGAGAAAATAAATCTTGTAAAGTCGTCAAAGTCTTTCCTGCTGGGTGCA
TGTGTGGAGGGGCTCCTTCAATACCTGAACTTTGG
