>Addgene plasmid #15868 | pISH-H2-M9 | addgene partial sequence | sequence record 22603 | T7 5'-TAATACGACTCACTATAGGG-3'
CGCCATGGGCGGCCGCGGGAATTCGATTTGAAGAACTTTGAATCCCAGCCTCTCCTCCTGCTGTTCATGG
TCACCTTGGTCATCGCAAAGCATCCAAATGGTTCACACACTCTGAGATTTGTGTCCACCTTCTTATCATG
GCCTCGACATCTGGAGCTGCAGTTTATCTTTCTCATCTATGTGGATGAAACACAGATCATGGGATTCAAC
AGTATATCAGAGAGTCAGAGGATGGAGAGTCGGGTACCATGGTTGAATGAGCTAAATGCAGAGTTTTGGG
AGTTGGCAACACAGGATGTCCTGAAAGAAAAAAGCTTCGTGACAGGAATTATGAACAAATTGCTCCACAT
CTATAATGATAGCATGACTGGATATCACATAATCCAGGAAACATATGGCTGCCAAGTCAAGCAGAGAACG
TACTTCAGTCACGCCTTCATGGAATTATTATTCGATACACATGATTACATCACACTGAATGAGGATCTGC
AAACATGGAGAGCGGTTGGCAAGGCAGCTGAGATAGTTAAGGAAGAGTGGGAGAAAATAAATCTTGTAAA
GTCGTCAAAGTCTTTCCTGCTGGGTGCATGTGTGGAGGGGCTCCTTCAATACCTGAACTTTGGAATCACT
AGTGAATTCGCGGCCGCCTGCAGGTCGACCATATGGGAGAGCTCCCAACGCGTTGGATGCATAGCTTGAG
TATTCTATAGTGTCACCTAAATAGCTTGGCGTAATCATGGTCATAGCTGTTTCCTGTGTGAAATTGTTAT
CCGCTCACAATTCACACAACATACGAGCCGGAAAGCATAAGTGTAAAGCCTGGG
