[The description below was written by a language model from this plasmid's Addgene catalogue record.]
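Description:
pISH-H2-M9 is a riboprobe template plasmid built on pGEM-T Easy, a small (about 3 kb) high-copy bacterial cloning vector that is propagated in E. coli under ampicillin selection. It is not an expression vector for eukaryotic cells. Its purpose is to hold a cDNA fragment between opposing bacteriophage RNA polymerase promoters so that labelled RNA can be made by in vitro transcription. The record lists T7 and SP6 as the 5′ and 3′ sequencing primers, which matches the standard pGEM-T Easy arrangement of T7 and SP6 promoters flanking the cloning site.

The insert is a 595 bp fragment of mouse H2-M9, a member of the H2-M family of non-classical MHC class I genes. The record does not say which part of the transcript the fragment covers. According to the depositor's note, linearising the plasmid with SphI and transcribing with SP6 RNA polymerase yields the antisense strand, which is the probe that hybridises to endogenous H2-M9 mRNA. Cutting the template first gives a run-off transcript of defined length. Transcription from the opposite T7 promoter would be expected to give the sense strand, commonly used as a negative control, although the record does not describe this.

The "ISH" in the name and the associated study, which examined combinatorial coexpression of neural and immune multigene families in mouse vomeronasal sensory neurons, point to its use in RNA in situ hybridisation to map H2-M9 expression in tissue sections. No feature table was supplied, so the insert orientation and exact junctions are known only from the depositor's comment.
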