Addgene plasmid #15868: pISH-H2-M9
Depositing lab: Peter Mombaerts. Depositing organization: Rockefeller University. Publication: Combinatorial coexpression of neural and immune multigene families in mouse vomeronasal sensory neurons. Ishii T, Hirota J, Mombaerts P. Curr Biol. 2003 Mar 4. 13(5):394-400. 10.1016/S0960-9822(03)00092-7 PubMed 12620187.
Backbone
  Vector backbone: pGEM-T Easy
  Backbone size w/o insert (bp): 3015
Growth in bacteria
  Bacterial resistance: Ampicillin, 100 μg/mL
  Growth temperature: 37°C
  Growth strain: DH5alpha
  Copy number: High Copy
Gene/Insert
  Gene/Insert name: H2-M9
  Species: M. musculus (mouse)
  Insert size (bp): 595
  Entrez Gene: H2-M9 (a.k.a. M9)
  Cloning method: Restriction Enzyme
  Sequencing primers: 5′ T7; 3′ SP6
Terms and licenses: Academic/Nonprofit Terms; Industry Terms: Not Available to Industry
Depositor comments: SphI digestion and SP6 RNA polymerase for antisense probe
How to cite: pISH-H2-M9 was a gift from Peter Mombaerts (Addgene plasmid # 15868 ; http://n2t.net/addgene:15868 ; RRID:Addgene_15868)
